>Addgene plasmid #103306 | LSB-hsa-miR-193a-5p | depositor full sequence | sequence record 195661 | Full Sequence
AATTGAGGGGATAACGCAGGAAAGAACATGTGAGCAAAAGGCCAGCAAAAGGCCAGGAACCGTAAAAAGG
CCGCGTTGCTGGCGTTTTTCCATAGGCTCCGCCCCCCTGACGAGCATCACAAAAATCGACGCTCAAGTCA
GAGGTGGCGAAACCCGACAGGACTATAAAGATACCAGGCGTTTCCCCCTGGAAGCTCCCTCGTGCGCTCT
CCTGTTCCGACCCTGCCGCTTACCGGATACCTGTCCGCCTTTCTCCCTTCGGGAAGCGTGGCGCTTTCTC
ATAGCTCACGCTGTAGGTATCTCAGTTCGGTGTAGGTCGTTCGCTCCAAGCTGGGCTGTGTGCACGAACC
CCCCGTTCAGCCCGACCGCTGCGCCTTATCCGGTAACTATCGTCTTGAGTCCAACCCGGTAAGACACGAC
TTATCGCCACTGGCAGCAGCCACTGGTAACAGGATTAGCAGAGCGAGGTATGTAGGCGGTGCTACAGAGT
TCTTGAAGTGGTGGCCTAACTACGGCTACACTAGAAGAACAGTATTTGGTATCTGCGCTCTGCTGAAGCC
AGTTACCTTCGGAAAAAGAGTTGGTAGCTCTTGATCCGGCAAACAAACCACCGCTGGTAGCGGTGGTTTT
TTTGTTTGCAAGCAGCAGATTACGCGCAGAAAAAAAGGATCTCAAGAAGATCCTTTGATCTTTTCTACGG
GGTCTGACGCTCAGTGGAACGAAAACTCACGTTAAGGGATTTTGGTCATGAGATTATCAAAAAGGATCTT
CACCTAGATCCTTTTAAATTAAAAATGAAGTTTTAAATCAATCTAAAGTATATATGAGTAAACTTGGTCT
GACAGTTACCAATGCTTAATCAGTGAGGCACCTATCTCAGCGATCTGTCTATTTCGTTCATCCATAGTTG
CCTGACTCCCCGTCGTGTAGATAACTACGATACGGGAGGGCTTACCATCTGGCCCCAGTGCTGCAATGAT
ACCGCGAGAACCACGCTCACCGGCTCCAGATTTATCAGCAATAAACCAGCCAGCCGGAAGGGCCGAGCGC
AGAAGTGGTCCTGCAACTTTATCCGCCTCCATCCAGTCTATTAATTGTTGCCGGGAAGCTAGAGTAAGTA
GTTCGCCAGTTAATAGTTTGCGCAACGTTGTTGCCATTGCTACAGGCATCGTGGTGTCACGCTCGTCGTT
TGGTATGGCTTCATTCAGCTCCGGTTCCCAACGATCAAGGCGAGTTACATGATCCCCCATGTTGTGCAAA
AAAGCGGTTAGCTCCTTCGGTCCTCCGATCGTTGTCAGAAGTAAGTTGGCCGCAGTGTTATCACTCATGG
TTATGGCAGCACTGCATAATTCTCTTACTGTCATGCCATCCGTAAGATGCTTTTCTGTGACTGGTGAGTA
CTCAACCAAGTCATTCTGAGAATAGTGTATGCGGCGACCGAGTTGCTCTTGCCCGGCGTCAATACGGGAT
AATACCGCGCCACATAGCAGAACTTTAAAAGTGCTCATCATTGGAAAACGTTCTTCGGGGCGAAAACTCT
CAAGGATCTTACCGCTGTTGAGATCCAGTTCGATGTAACCCACTCGTGCACCCAACTGATCTTCAGCATC
TTTTACTTTCACCAGCGTTTCTGGGTGAGCAAAAACAGGAAGGCAAAATGCCGCAAAAAAGGGAATAAGG
GCGACACGGAAATGTTGAATACTCATACTCTTCCTTTTTCAATATTATTGAAGCATTTATCAGGGTTATT
GTCTCATGAGCGGATACATATTTGAATGTAGCTCCGAATTTCTCGAGGGCTTGTCGACGACGGCGGTCTC
CGTCGTCAGGATCATGAATTCGACCCGCCTGCCACCATGACCGAGTACAAGCCCACGGTGCGCCTCGCCA
CCCGCGACGACGTCCCCCGGGCCGTACGCACCCTCGCCGCCGCGTTCGCCGACTACCCCGCCACGCGCCA
CACCGTCGACCCGGACCGCCACATCGAGCGGGTCACCGAGCTGCAAGAACTCTTCCTCACGCGCGTCGGG
CTCGACATCGGCAAGGTGTGGGTCGCGGACGACGGCGCCGCGGTGGCGGTCTGGACCACGCCGGAGAGCG
TCGAAGCGGGGGCGGTGTTCGCCGAGATCGGCCCGCGCATGGCCGAGTTGAGCGGTTCCCGGCTGGCCGC
GCAGCAACAGATGGAAGGCCTCCTGGCGCCGCACCGGCCCAAGGAGCCCGCGTGGTTCCTGGCCACCGTC
GGCGTCTCGCCCGACCACCAGGGCAAGGGTCTGGGCAGCGCCGTCGTGCTCCCCGGAGTGGAGGCGGCCG
AGCGCGCCGGGGTGCCCGCCTTCCTGGAGACATCCGCGCCCCGCAACCTCCCCTTCTACGAGCGGCTCGG
CTTCACCGTCACCGCCGACGTCGAGGTGCCCGAAGGACCGCGCACCTGGTGCATGACCCGCAAGCCCGGT
GCCTGATACGCGTGAATTCACTCCTCAGGTGCAGGCTGCCTATCAGAAGGTGGTGGCTGGTGTGGCCAAT
GCCCTGGCTCACAAATACCACTGAGATCTTTTTCCCTCTGCCAAAAATTATGGGGACATCATGAAGCCCC
TTGAGCATCTGACTTCTGGCTAATAAAGGAAATTTATTTTCATTGCAATAGTGTGTTGGAATTTTTTGTG
TCTCTCACTCGGAAGGACATATGGGAGGGCAAATCATTTAAAACATCAGAATGAGTATTTGGTTTAGAGT
TTGGCAACATATGCCCATATGCTGGCTGCCATGAACAAAGGTTGGCTATAAAGAGGTCATCAGTATATGA
AACAGCCCCCTGCTGTCCATTCCTTATTCCATAGAAAAGCCTTGACTTGAGGTTAGATTTTTTTTATATT
TTGTTTTGTGTTATTTTTTTCTTTAACATCCCTAAAATTTTCCTTACATGTTTTACTAGCCAGATTTTTC
CTCCTCTCCTGACTACTCCCAGTCATAGCTGTCCCTCTTCTCTTATGGAGATCCCTCGACCTGCAGCCCA
AGCTTGAATTCTCTAGAATTACCCTGTTATCCCTATGCTTGGTTTACCGAGCTCTTATTGGTTTTCAAAC
TTCATTGACTGTGCCCAACGCGCCTGGGAGCTCACGGGGACAGCCCCCCCCCAAAGCCCCCAGGGATGTA
ATTACGTCCCTCCCCCGCTAGGGGGCAGCAGCGAGCCGCCCGGGGCTCCGCTCCGGTCCGGCGCTCCCCC
CGCATCCCCGAGCCGGCAGCGTGCGGGGACAGCCCGGGCACGGGGAAGGTGGCACGGGATCGCTTTCCTC
TGAACGCTTCTCGCTGCTCTTTGAGCCTGCAGACACCTGGGGGGATACGGGGAAAAAGCTAGGCTGAAAG
ACCGGTTCTTAGAATGACACGCGCCTGGGAGCTCACGGGGACAGCCCCCCCCCAAAGCCCCCAGGGATGT
AATTACGTCCCTCCCCCGCTAGGGGGCAGCAGCGAGCCGCCCGGGGCTCCGCTCCGGTCCGGCGCTCCCC
CCGCATCCCCGAGCCGGCAGCGTGCGGGGACAGCCCGGGCACGGGGAAGGTGGCACGGGATCGCTTTCCT
CTGAACGCTTCTCGCTGCTCTTTGAGCCTGCAGACACCTGGGGGGATACGGGGAAAAAGCTAACTTCTGA
GACGACAACTTTGTATAGAAAAGTTGGCTCCGAATTCGCCCTTGACAGCAGAGATCCAGTTTGGTTAATT
AATTGGCTCCGGTGCCCGTCAGTGGGCAGAGCGCACATCGCCCACAGTCCCCGAGAAGTTGTGGGGAGGG
GTCGGCAATTGAACCGGTGCCTAGAGAAGGTGGCGCGGGGTAAACTGGGAAAGTGATGTCGTGTACTGGC
TCCGCCTTTTTCCCGAGGGTGGGGGAGAACCGTATATAAGTGCAGTAGTCGCCGTGAACGTTCTTTTTCG
CAACGGGTTTGCCGCCAGAACACAGGTAAGTGCCGTGTGTGGTTCCCGCGGGCCTGGCCTCTTTACGGGT
TATGGCCCTTGCGTGCCTTGAATTACTTCCACCTGGCTGCAGTACGTGATTCTTGATCCCGAGCTTCGGG
TTGGAAGTGGGTGGGAGAGTTCGAGGCCTTGCGCTTAAGGAGCCCCTTCGCCTCGTGCTTGAGTTGAGGC
CTGGCCTGGGCGCTGGGGCCGCCGCGTGCGAATCTGGTGGCACCTTCGCGCCTGTCTCGCTGCTTTCGAT
AAGTCTCTAGCCATTTAAAATTTTTGATGACCTGCTGCGACGCTTTTTTTCTGGCAAGATAGTCTTGTAA
ATGCGGGCCAAGATCTGCACACTGGTATTTCGGTTTTTGGGGCCGCGGGCGGCGACGGGGCCCGTGCGTC
CCAGCGCACATGTTCGGCGAGGCGGGGCCTGCGAGCGCGGCCACCGAGAATCGGACGGGGGTAGTCTCAA
GCTGGCCGGCCTGCTCTGGTGCCTGGCCTCGCGCCGCCGTGTATCGCCCCGCCCTGGGCGGCAAGGCTGG
CCCGGTCGGCACCAGTTGCGTGAGCGGAAAGATGGCCGCTTCCCGGCCCTGCTGCAGGGAGCTCAAAATG
GAGGACGCGGCGCTCGGGAGAGCGGGCGGGTGAGTCACCCACACAAAGGAAAAGGGCCTTTCCGTCCTCA
GCCGTCGCTTCATGTGACTCCACGGAGTACCGGGCGCCGTCCAGGCACCTCGATTAGTTCTCGAGCTTTT
GGAGTACGTCGTCTTTAGGTTGGGGGGAGGGGTTTTATGCGATGGAGTTTCCCCACACTGAGTGGGTGGA
GACTGAAGTTAGGCCAGCTTGGCACTTGATGTAATTCTCCTTGGAATTTGCCCTTTTTGAGTTTGGATCT
TGGTTCATTCTCAAGCCTCAGACAGTGGTTCAAAGTTTTTTTCTTCCATTTCAGGTGTCGTGAGAAGGGC
GAATTCGACCCAAGTTTGTACAAAAAAGCAGGCTGGATCCAGGTGCCACCATGGTGAGCGAGCTGATTAA
GGAGAACATGCACATGAAGCTGTACATGGAGGGCACCGTGAACAACCACCACTTCAAGTGCACATCCGAG
GGCGAAGGCAAGCCCTACGAGGGCACCCAGACCATGAGAATCAAGGCGGTCGAGGGCGGCCCTCTCCCCT
TCGCCTTCGACATCCTGGCTACCAGCTTCATGTACGGCAGCAAAACCTTCATCAACCACACCCAGGGCAT
CCCCGACTTCTTTAAGCAGTCCTTCCCCGAGGGCTTCACATGGGAGAGAGTCACCACATACGAAGATGGG
GGCGTGCTGACCGCTACCCAGGACACCAGCCTCCAGGACGGCTGCCTCATCTACAACGTCAAGATCAGAG
GGGTGAACTTCCCATCCAACGGCCCTGTGATGCAGAAGAAAACACTCGGCTGGGAGGCCTCCACCGAGAC
ACTGTACCCCGCTGACGGCGGCCTGGAAGGCAGAGCCGACATGGCCCTGAAGCTCGTGGGCGGGGGCCAC
CTGATCTGCAACCTTAAGACCACATACAGATCCAAGAAACCCGCTAAGAACCTCAAGATGCCCGGCGTCT
ACTATGTGGACAGGAGACTGGAAAGAATCAAGGAGGCCGACAAAGAGACATACGTCGAGCAGCACGAGGT
GGCTGTGGCCAGATACTGCGACCTCCCTAGCAAACTGGGGCACAAACTTAATTGAGAATTCTACCACCCA
GCTTTCTTGTACAAAGTGGTACGTCTCAAGACCAGAGGTCTCTGCTTTACGTCAGTCATCTCGCCCGCAA
AGACCCATCATCTCGCCCGCAAAGACCCATCATCTCGCCCGCAAAGACCCATCATCTCGCCCGCAAAGAC
CCACAACCAGAAGAGACCTGTGCTTCACTCCTCAGGTGCAGGCTGCCTATCAGAAGGTGGTGGCTGGTGT
GGCCAATGCCCTGGCTCACAAATACCACTGAGATCTTTTTCCCTCTGCCAAAAATTATGGGGACATCATG
AAGCCCCTTGAGCATCTGACTTCTGGCTAATAAAGGAAATTTATTTTCATTGCAATAGTGTGTTGGAATT
TTTTGTGTCTCTCACTCGGAAGGACATATGGGAGGGCAAATCATTTAAAACATCAGAATGAGTATTTGGT
TTAGAGTTTGGCAACATATGCCCATATGCTGGCTGCCATGAACAAAGGTTGGCTATAAAGAGGTCATCAG
TATATGAAACAGCCCCCTGCTGTCCATTCCTTATTCCATAGAAAAGCCTTGACTTGAGGTTAGATTTTTT
TTATATTTTGTTTTGTGTTATTTTTTTCTTTAACATCCCTAAAATTTTCCTTACATGTTTTACTAGCCAG
ATTTTTCCTCCTCTCCTGACTACTCCCAGTCATAGCTGTCCCTCTTCTCTTATGGAGATCCCGAGCGGTG
CGTTTTTATGCTTGTAGTATTGTATAATGTTTTTAAGATCCAAGCTTCTGACCTCTTCTCTTCCTCCCAC
AGGGCCTCGAGACAATTGCATCGATGGTACCAGTGAAAGTCTGCAATGAATTCGAGTTGGCGCGCCTGTC
ATTCTAAATCTCTCTTTCAGCCTAAAGCTTTTTCCCCGTATCCCCCCAGGTGTCTGCAGGCTCAAAGAGC
AGCGAGAAGCGTTCAGAGGAAAGCGATCCCGTGCCACCTTCCCCGTGCCCGGGCTGTCCCCGCACGCTGC
CGGCTCGGGGATGCGGGGGGAGCGCCGGACCGGAGCGGAGCCCCGGGCGGCTCGCTGCTGCCCCCTAGCG
GGGGAGGGACGTAATTACATCCCTGGGGGCTTTGGGAGGGGGCTGTCCCCGTGAGCTCCCAGGCGCGCCT
GTCATTCTAAATCTCTCTTTCAGCCTAAAGCTTTTTCCCCGTATCCCCCCAGGTGTCTGCAGGCTCAAAG
AGCAGCGAGAAGCGTTCAGAGGAAAGCGATCCCGTGCCACCTTCCCCGTGCCCGGGCTGTCCCCGCACGC
TGCCGGCTCGGGGATGCGGGGGGAGCGCCGGACCGGAGCGGAGCCCCGGGCGGCTCGCTGCTGCCCCCTA
GCGGGGGAGGGACGTAATTACATCCCTGGGGGCTTTGGGGGGGGGCTGTCCCCGTGAGCTCCCAGGCGCG
CCAACTCGGTACCGTATCGATGTCGACGTTAACGCTAGTGATATCAACTTTGTATAGAAAAGTTGGCTCC
GAATTCGCCCTTGACAGCAGAGATCCAGTTTGGTTAATTAATTGGCTCCGGTGCCCGTCAGTGGGCAGAG
CGCACATCGCCCACAGTCCCCGAGAAGTTGTGGGGAGGGGTCGGCAATTGAACCGGTGCCTAGAGAAGGT
GGCGCGGGGTAAACTGGGAAAGTGATGTCGTGTACTGGCTCCGCCTTTTTCCCGAGGGTGGGGGAGAACC
GTATATAAGTGCAGTAGTCGCCGTGAACGTTCTTTTTCGCAACGGGTTTGCCGCCAGAACACAGGTAAGT
GCCGTGTGTGGTTCCCGCGGGCCTGGCCTCTTTACGGGTTATGGCCCTTGCGTGCCTTGAATTACTTCCA
CCTGGCTGCAGTACGTGATTCTTGATCCCGAGCTTCGGGTTGGAAGTGGGTGGGAGAGTTCGAGGCCTTG
CGCTTAAGGAGCCCCTTCGCCTCGTGCTTGAGTTGAGGCCTGGCCTGGGCGCTGGGGCCGCCGCGTGCGA
ATCTGGTGGCACCTTCGCGCCTGTCTCGCTGCTTTCGATAAGTCTCTAGCCATTTAAAATTTTTGATGAC
CTGCTGCGACGCTTTTTTTCTGGCAAGATAGTCTTGTAAATGCGGGCCAAGATCTGCACACTGGTATTTC
GGTTTTTGGGGCCGCGGGCGGCGACGGGGCCCGTGCGTCCCAGCGCACATGTTCGGCGAGGCGGGGCCTG
CGAGCGCGGCCACCGAGAATCGGACGGGGGTAGTCTCAAGCTGGCCGGCCTGCTCTGGTGCCTGGCCTCG
CGCCGCCGTGTATCGCCCCGCCCTGGGCGGCAAGGCTGGCCCGGTCGGCACCAGTTGCGTGAGCGGAAAG
ATGGCCGCTTCCCGGCCCTGCTGCAGGGAGCTCAAAATGGAGGACGCGGCGCTCGGGAGAGCGGGCGGGT
GAGTCACCCACACAAAGGAAAAGGGCCTTTCCGTCCTCAGCCGTCGCTTCATGTGACTCCACGGAGTACC
GGGCGCCGTCCAGGCACCTCGATTAGTTCTCGAGCTTTTGGAGTACGTCGTCTTTAGGTTGGGGGGAGGG
GTTTTATGCGATGGAGTTTCCCCACACTGAGTGGGTGGAGACTGAAGTTAGGCCAGCTTGGCACTTGATG
TAATTCTCCTTGGAATTTGCCCTTTTTGAGTTTGGATCTTGGTTCATTCTCAAGCCTCAGACAGTGGTTC
AAAGTTTTTTTCTTCCATTTCAGGTGTCGTGAGAAGGGCGAATTCGACCCAAGTTTGTACAAAAAAGCAG
GCTCGCCACCATGGTGAGCAAGGGCGAGGAGCTGTTCACCGGGGTGGTGCCCATCCTGGTCGAGCTGGAC
GGCGACGTAAACGGCCACAAGTTCAGCGTGAGGGGCGAGGGCGAGGGCGATGCCACCAACGGCAAGCTGA
CCCTGAAGTTCATCTGCACCACCGGCAAGCTGCCCGTGCCCTGGCCCACCCTCGTGACCACCCTGAGCCA
CGGCGTGCAGTGCTTCGCCCGCTACCCCGACCACATGAAGCAGCACGACTTCTTCAAGTCCGCCATGCCC
GAAGGCTACGTCCAGGAGCGCACCATCTTCTTCAAGGACGACGGCACCTACAAGACCCGCGCCGAGGTGA
AGTTCGAGGGCGACACCCTAGTGAACCGCATCGAGCTGAAGGGCGTCGACTTCAAGGAGGACGGCAACAT
CCTGGGGCACAAGCTGGAGTACAACTTCAACAGCCACAACATCTATATCATGGCCGTCAAGCAGAAGAAC
GGCATCAAGGTGAACTTCAAGATCCGCCACAACGTGGAGGACGGCAGCGTGCAGCTCGCCGACCACTACC
AGCAGAACACCCCCATCGGCGACGGCCCCGTGCTGCTGCCCGACAGCCACTACCTGAGCACCCAGTCCGT
GCTGAGCAAAGACCCCAACGAGAAGCGCGATCACATGGTCCTGCTGGAGTTCCGCACCGCCGCCGGGATC
ACTCTCGGCATGGACGAGCTGTACAAGTAATACCACCCAGCTTTCTTGTACAAAGTGGTACGCGTGAATT
CACTCCTCAGGTGCAGGCTGCCTATCAGAAGGTGGTGGCTGGTGTGGCCAATGCCCTGGCTCACAAATAC
CACTGAGATCTTTTTCCCTCTGCCAAAAATTATGGGGACATCATGAAGCCCCTTGAGCATCTGACTTCTG
GCTAATAAAGGAAATTTATTTTCATTGCAATAGTGTGTTGGAATTTTTTGTGTCTCTCACTCGGAAGGAC
ATATGGGAGGGCAAATCATTTAAAACATCAGAATGAGTATTTGGTTTAGAGTTTGGCAACATATGCCCAT
ATGCTGGCTGCCATGAACAAAGGTTGGCTATAAAGAGGTCATCAGTATATGAAACAGCCCCCTGCTGTCC
ATTCCTTATTCCATAGAAAAGCCTTGACTTGAGGTTAGATTTTTTTTATATTTTGTTTTGTGTTATTTTT
TTCTTTAACATCCCTAAAATTTTCCTTACATGTTTTACTAGCCAGATTTTTCCTCCTCTCCTGACTACTC
CCAGTCATAGCTGTCCCTCTTCTCTTATGGAGATCCCTCGACCTGCAGCCCAAGCTTGGCGTAATCATGG
TCATAGCTGTTTCCTGTGTGAAATTGTTATCCGCTCACAATTCCACACAACATACGAGCCGGAAGCATAA
AGTGTAAAGCCTGGGGTGCCTAATGAGTGAGCTAACTCACATTAATTGCGTTGCGCTCACTGCCCGCTTT
CCAGTCGGGAAACCTGTCGTGCCAGCGGATCGACAGTACTAAGCTTGGTCTAATACCCAATCTCTCGTCT
TATCCAGATGTTTTATACGCCTCTGGCCCGTGTCTCAAAATCTCTGATGTTACATTGCACAAGATAAAAT
AATATCATCATGAACAATAAAACTGTCTGCTTACATAAACAGTAATACAAGGGGTGTTATGAGCCATATT
CAACGGGAAACGTCGAGGCCGCGATTAAATTCCAACATGGATGCTGATTTATATGGGTATAAATGGGCTC
GCGATAATGTCGGGCAATCAGGTGCGACAATCTATCGCTTGTATGGGAAGCCCGATGCGCCAGAGTTGTT
TCTGAAACATGGCAAAGGTAGCGTTGCCAATGATGTTACAGATGAGATGGTCAGACTAAACTGGCTGACG
GAATTTATGCCTCTTCCGACCATCAAGCATTTTATCCGTACTCCTGATGATGCATGGTTACTCACCACTG
CGATCCCCGGAAAAACAGCATTCCAGGTATTAGAAGAATATCCTGATTCAGGTGAAAATATTGTTGATGC
GCTGGCAGTGTTCCTGCGCCGGTTGCATTCGATTCCTGTTTGTAATTGTCCTTTTAACAGCGATCGCGTA
TTTCGTCTCGCTCAGGCGCAATCACGAATGAATAACGGTTTGGTTGATGCGAGTGATTTTGATGACGAGC
GTAATGGCTGGCCTGTTGAACAAGTCTGGAAAGAAATGCATAAACTTTTGCCATTCTCACCGGATTCAGT
CGTCACTCATGGTGATTTCTCACTTGATAACCTTATTTTTGACGAGGGGAAATTAATAGGTTGTATTGAT
GTTGGACGAGTCGGAATCGCAGACCGATACCAGGATCTTGCCATCCTATGGAACTGCCTCGGTGAGTTTT
CTCCTTCATTACAGAAACGGCTTTTTCAAAAATATGGTATTGATAATCCTGATATGAATAAATTGCAGTT
TCATTTGATGCTCGATGAGTTTTTCTAATCAGAATTGGTTAATTGGTTGTAACACTGGCAGAGCATTACG
CTGACTTGACGGGACGGCGCAAGCTCATGACCAAAATCCCTTAACGTGAGTTACGCGTCGTTCCACTGAG
CGTCAGAGGTATCACTAGTATTACAGAGGTAAGTTATAACAGTCGCCTAACCC
Features (pLannotate 1.2.2; 28 found; start..end, strand, type, name):
     87..675     -  rep_origin     ori: high-copy-number ColE1/pMB1/pBR322/pUC origin of replication
    846..1706    -  CDS            AmpR: β-lactamase; bla; confers resistance to ampicillin, carbenicillin, and related antibiotics
   1707..1778    -  promoter       AmpR promoter: bla
   1857..2456    +  CDS            PuroR: puromycin N-acetyltransferase; pac from Streptomyces alboniger; confers resistance to puromycin
   2461..2541    +  CDS            HBB (fragment): HBB_PONPY - Experimental evidence at transcript level: Swiss-Prot protein existence level 2. Involved in oxygen transport from the lung to the various peripheral tissues. From Pongo pygmaeus (Bornean orangutan).
   2612..2667    +  polyA_signal   β-globin poly(A) signal: rabbit β-globin polyadenylation signal (Gil and Proudfoot, 1987)
   3646..3666    +  protein_bind   attB4: mutant version of attB; core recombination site for the Gateway® BP reaction BP Clonase™
   3734..3945    +  promoter       EF-1α core promoter: core promoter for human elongation factor EF-1α
   3946..4884    +  intron         EF-1α intron A: intron upstream of the start codon of human EF-1α
   4911..4931    +  protein_bind   attB1: mutant version of attB; core recombination site for the Gateway® BP reaction BP Clonase™
   4951..5646    +  CDS            mKate2: mKate2 is a basic (constitutively fluorescent) red fluorescent protein published in 2009, derived from Entacmaea quadricolor. It is reported to be a rapidly-maturing monomer with moderate acid sensitivity.
   5666..5690    -  protein_bind   attB2: mutant version of attB; recombination site for the Gateway® BP reaction BP Clonase™
   5834..5908    +  CDS            HBB (fragment): HBB_PONPY - Experimental evidence at transcript level: Swiss-Prot protein existence level 2. Involved in oxygen transport from the lung to the various peripheral tissues. From Pongo pygmaeus (Bornean orangutan).
   5979..6034    +  polyA_signal   β-globin poly(A) signal: rabbit β-globin polyadenylation signal (Gil and Proudfoot, 1987)
   6418..6443    +  misc_feature   SA: splice acceptor site
   7115..7135    +  protein_bind   attB4: mutant version of attB; core recombination site for the Gateway® BP reaction BP Clonase™
   7203..7414    +  promoter       EF-1α core promoter: core promoter for human elongation factor EF-1α
   7415..8353    +  intron         EF-1α intron A: intron upstream of the start codon of human EF-1α
   8380..8400    +  protein_bind   attB1: mutant version of attB; core recombination site for the Gateway® BP reaction BP Clonase™
   8411..9127    +  CDS            EBFP2: EBFP2 is a basic (constitutively fluorescent) blue fluorescent protein published in 2007, derived from Aequorea victoria. It is reported to be a rapidly-maturing monomer with moderate acid sensitivity.
   9135..9159    -  protein_bind   attB2: mutant version of attB; recombination site for the Gateway® BP reaction BP Clonase™
   9163..9243    +  CDS            HBB (fragment): HBB_PONPY - Experimental evidence at transcript level: Swiss-Prot protein existence level 2. Involved in oxygen transport from the lung to the various peripheral tissues. From Pongo pygmaeus (Bornean orangutan).
   9314..9369    +  polyA_signal   β-globin poly(A) signal: rabbit β-globin polyadenylation signal (Gil and Proudfoot, 1987)
   9752..9774    -  protein_bind   lac operator (fragment): The lac repressor binds to the lac operator to inhibit transcription in E. coli. This inhibition can be relieved by adding lactose or isopropyl-β-D-thiogalactopyranoside (IPTG). lac repressor encoded by lacI
   9778..9808    -  promoter       lac promoter: promoter for the E. coli lac operon
   9823..9844    -  protein_bind   CAP binding site: CAP binding activates transcription in the presence of cAMP. E. coli catabolite activator protein
   9857..9896    -  CDS            lacI (fragment): lac repressor; lacI; The lac repressor binds to the lac operator to inhibit transcription in E. coli. This inhibition can be relieved by adding lactose or isopropyl-β-D-thiogalactopyranoside (IPTG).
  10069..10878   +  CDS            KanR: aminoglycoside phosphotransferase; aph(3')-Ia; confers resistance to kanamycin in bacteria or G418 (Geneticin®) in eukaryotes
