[The description below was written by a language model from this plasmid's Addgene catalogue record and pLannotate feature annotations shown in this document.]
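Description:
LSB-hsa-miR-193a-5p is an 11 kb mammalian expression plasmid built on the Low Sensor Backbone (LSB), a synthetic-biology chassis for reading out microRNA activity by fluorescence. It is maintained in E. coli through a high-copy ColE1/pUC-type origin and carries both β-lactamase (ampicillin) and aph(3')-Ia (kanamycin) markers, and the catalogue lists both antibiotics for selection. A puromycin N-acetyltransferase coding sequence followed by a rabbit β-globin polyadenylation signal is also present for selection of mammalian cells, although no dedicated promoter for it is annotated in the feature table.

The payload consists of two parallel transcription units of matching design. Each has the human EF-1α core promoter with its intron A, a fluorescent protein coding sequence flanked by attB1 and attB2 Gateway recombination scars (with attB4 upstream of the promoter), and a β-globin 3' region and poly(A) signal. The first unit encodes the red protein mKate2 and, according to the catalogue entry, carries the hsa-miR-193a-5p target in its 3' UTR. The target itself is not annotated, but an unannotated gap lies between attB2 and the β-globin sequence in that unit. The second unit encodes the blue protein EBFP2 without the target and serves as an internal reference for delivery and expression. When miR-193a-5p is active in a cell, mKate2 is repressed relative to EBFP2, so the red-to-blue ratio reports miRNA activity.

The depositor warns that the repeated poly(A) element makes the plasmid inherently unstable. The depositor also notes that the physical plasmid differs slightly from the deposited sequence, with 10 bp insertions flanking the puromycin coding region that do not impair selection.
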