Addgene plasmid #103306: LSB-hsa-miR-193a-5p
Purpose: Used to sense miRNA activity using fluorescence based tools. hsa-miR-193a-5p target in 3' UTR of of mKate. miRNA activity can be measured by the repression of mKate2 relative to EBFP2 fluorescent proteins . Plasmid is inherently unstable; please see Depositor Comments
Depositing lab: Ron Weiss. Depositing organization: Massachusetts Institute of Technology. Publication: A mixed antagonistic/synergistic miRNA repression model enables accurate predictions of multi-input miRNA sensor activity. Gam JJ, Babb J, Weiss R. Nat Commun. 2018 Jun 22;9(1):2430. doi: 10.1038/s41467-018-04575-0. PubMed 29934631.
Backbone
  Vector backbone: Low Sensor Backbone (LSB)
  Vector type: Mammalian Expression, Synthetic Biology
Growth in bacteria
  Bacterial resistance: Ampicillin and Kanamycin, 100 & 50 μg/mL
  Growth temperature: 30°C
  Growth strain: NEB Stable
  Copy number: High Copy
Gene/Insert
  Gene/Insert name: hsa-miR-193a-5p target
  Species: H. sapiens (human)
  Entrez Gene: MIR193A (a.k.a. MIRN193, MIRN193A, mir-193a)
  Promoter: EF-1a
  Cloning method: Gibson Cloning
Terms and licenses: Academic/Nonprofit Terms; Industry Terms: Not Available to Industry
Depositor comments: Please note that this plasmid is inherently unstable due to a repeating poly A element. We recommend performing a diagnostic digest on multiple colonies upon receipt. The depositors would like to note the presence of several discrepancies between the depositor sequence and physical plasmid sequence. In particular, the sequences upstream and downstream of the puromycin coding region have 10 bp insertions which do not affect the ability to perform puromycin selection. The sequences for those regions within the physical plasmids are as follows: Upstream of Puro: GAATTCGACCGCCTGTCTCAAGGTGCCACC; Downstream of Puro: GCTTTGAGACTACGCGTGAATTCACTCCTC.
How to cite: LSB-hsa-miR-193a-5p was a gift from Ron Weiss (Addgene plasmid # 103306 ; http://n2t.net/addgene:103306 ; RRID:Addgene_103306)
