>Addgene plasmid #103306 | LSB-hsa-miR-193a-5p | depositor partial sequence | sequence record 195662 | hsa-miR-193a-5p target
TCATCTCGCCCGCAAAGACCCA
