>Addgene plasmid #103306 | LSB-hsa-miR-193a-5p | addgene partial sequence | sequence record 270578 | mKate2-F 5'-ACCCGCTAAGAACCTCAAGA-3'
AGAATCAAGGAGGCCGACAAAGAGACATACGTCGAGCAGCACGAGGTGGCTGTGGCCAGATACTGCGACC
TCCCTAGCAAACTGGGGCACAAACTTAATTGAGAATTCTACCACCCAGCTTTCTTGTACAAAGTGGTACG
TCTCAAGACCAGAGGTCTCTGCTTTACGTCAGTCATCTCGCCCGCAAAGACCCATCATCTCGCCCGCAAA
GACCCATCATCTCGCCCGCAAAGACCCATCATCTCGCCCGCAAAGACCCACAACCAGAAGAGACCTGTGC
TTCACTCCTCAGGTGCAGGCTGCCTATCAGAAGGTGGTGGCTGGTGTGGCCAATGCCCTGGCTCACAAAT
ACCACTGAGATCTTTTTCCCTCTGCCAAAAATTATGGGGACATCATGAAGCCCCTTGAGCATCTGACTTC
TGGCTAATAAAGGAAATTTATTTTCATTGCAATAGTGTGTTGGAATTTTTTGTGTCTCTCACTCGGAAGG
ACATATGGGAGGGCAAATCATTTAAAACATCAGAATGAGTATTTGGTTTAGAGTTTGGCAACATATGCCC
ATATGCTGGCTGCCATGAACAAAGGTTGGCTATAAAGAGGTCATCAGTATATGAAACAGCCCCCTGCTGT
CCATTCCTTATTCCATAGAAAAGCCTTGACTTGAGG
